Addgene plasmid #14882: FUW
Depositing lab: David Baltimore. Depositing organization: California Institute of Technology. Publication: Germline transmission and tissue-specific expression of transgenes delivered by lentiviral vectors. Lois C, Hong EJ, Pease S, Brown EJ, Baltimore D. Science. 2002 Feb 1. 295(5556):868-72. 10.1126/science.1067081 PubMed 11786607.
Backbone
  Vector backbone: HR'CS-G
  Backbone manufacturer: I. Verma, Salk
  Vector type: Mammalian Expression, Lentiviral
Growth in bacteria
  Bacterial resistance: Ampicillin, 100 μg/mL
  Growth temperature: 37°C
  Growth strain: Stbl3
  Copy number: High Copy
Gene/Insert
  Gene/Insert name: flap-Ub promoter-WRE
  Cloning method: Restriction Enzyme
  Sequencing primers: 5′ na
Terms and licenses: Academic/Nonprofit Terms; Industry Terms: Not Available to Industry
Depositor comments: Plasmid pFUW was constructed by inserting the following into the multicloning site of HR'CS-G: HIV-1 flap sequence PCR-amplified from the HIV NLA4.3 genome, the human polyubiquitin promoter-C (gift of L. Thiel, Amgen), and the WRE (woodchuck hepatitis virus posttranscriptional regulatory element) (gift of D. Trono, University of Geneva). Lentiviruses can be produced by cotransfecting the HIV-1 packaging vector Delta8.9 and the VSVG envelope glycoprotein into 293 fibroblasts. Order of elements: CMV LTR PstI flap PacI Ubiquitin promoter SpeI HindIII PstI SalI XbaI BamHI HpaI XhoI AscI EcoRI ClaI WRE ClaI SalI XhoI KpnI 3'LTR ApaI PmeI. Unique sites for subcloning in the MCS are: BamHI, HpaI, AscI, and EcoRI.
How to cite: FUW was a gift from David Baltimore (Addgene plasmid # 14882 ; http://n2t.net/addgene:14882 ; RRID:Addgene_14882)
