[The description below was written by a language model from this plasmid's Addgene catalogue record and the feature table of its GenBank file.]
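Description:
FUW is an empty HIV-1-based lentiviral transfer vector for mammalian transgene expression, built on the HR'CS-G backbone. The annotated map is 9221 bp. It is propagated in E. coli through a high-copy ColE1/pUC-type origin with ampicillin selection (AmpR), and an f1 origin is also present. Outside the proviral region, the backbone carries a Sh ble (bleomycin/Zeocin resistance) gene driven by SV40 early and EM7 promoters and followed by an SV40 poly(A) signal. Because this cassette lies beyond the downstream LTR, it would not be packaged into the viral genome.

The viral genome is transcribed from a CMV enhancer/promoter fused to a truncated 5' LTR. This is followed by the Psi packaging signal, the Rev response element for Rev-dependent nuclear export, and the HIV-1 flap (cPPT/CTS), which improves nuclear import of the reverse-transcribed genome. The internal expression cassette consists of the human ubiquitin C promoter, a multiple cloning site and the woodchuck hepatitis virus posttranscriptional regulatory element (WRE/WPRE), which enhances transcript expression. No transgene or reporter is present. According to the depositor, BamHI, HpaI, AscI and EcoRI are the unique sites for inserting a gene of interest between the promoter and the WRE. The downstream LTR, which the feature table auto-labels as another truncated 5' LTR, is followed by a bGH poly(A) signal.

Virus is produced by cotransfecting the vector with an HIV-1 packaging plasmid and a VSV-G envelope plasmid into 293 cells. The associated publication used this vector family for lentiviral transgenesis, with germline transmission and expression of the delivered transgenes. FUW serves as the parental backbone for broad, ubiquitin promoter-driven expression of a cloned gene.
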