LOCUS       Exported 9221 bp ds-DNA circular SYN 12-MAY-2021
DEFINITION  synthetic circular DNA
ACCESSION   .
VERSION     .
KEYWORDS    FUW
SOURCE      synthetic DNA construct
  ORGANISM  synthetic DNA construct
REFERENCE   1 (bases 1 to 9221)
  AUTHORS   Lois C, Hong EJ, Pease S, Brown EJ, Baltimore D
  TITLE     Germline transmission and tissue-specific expression of transgenes
            delivered by lentiviral vectors.
  JOURNAL   Science. 2002 Feb 1. 295(5556):868-72.
  PUBMED    11786607
REFERENCE   2 (bases 1 to 9221)
  AUTHORS   .
  TITLE     Direct Submission
  JOURNAL   Exported May 12, 2021 from SnapGene Server 1.1.58
            http://www.snapgene.com
FEATURES             Location/Qualifiers
     source          1..9221
                     /organism="synthetic DNA construct"
                     /mol_type="other DNA"
     primer_bind     complement(46..65)
                     /label=pRS-marker
                     /note="pRS vectors, use to sequence yeast selectable
                     marker"
     enhancer        237..616
                     /label=CMV enhancer
                     /note="human cytomegalovirus immediate early enhancer"
     promoter        618..816
                     /label=CMV promoter
                     /note="human cytomegalovirus (CMV) immediate early
                     promoter"
     primer_bind     771..791
                     /label=CMV-F
                     /note="Human CMV immediate early promoter, forward primer"
     LTR             834..1014
                     /label=5' LTR (truncated)
                     /note="truncated 5' long terminal repeat (LTR) from HIV-1"
     misc_feature    1061..1186
                     /label=HIV-1 Psi
                     /note="packaging signal of human immunodeficiency virus
                     type 1"
     misc_feature    1679..1912
                     /label=RRE
                     /note="The Rev response element (RRE) of HIV-1 allows for
                     Rev-dependent mRNA export from the nucleus to the
                     cytoplasm."
     CDS             2097..2141
                     /codon_start=1
                     /product="antigenic peptide corresponding to amino acids
                     655 to 669 of the HIV envelope protein gp41 (Lutje Hulsik
                     et al., 2013)"
                     /label=gp41 peptide
                     /note="recognized by the 2H10 single-chain llama nanobody"
                     /translation="KNEQELLELDKWASL"
     misc_feature    2439..2556
                     /label=cPPT/CTS
                     /note="central polypurine tract and central termination
                     sequence of HIV-1"
     promoter        2621..3832
                     /label=UbC promoter
                     /note="human ubiquitin C promoter"
     primer_bind     3669..3688
                     /label=hUBCpro-F
                     /note="Human Ubiquitin C (UbC) promoter, forward primer"
     misc_feature    3912..4500
                     /label=WPRE
                     /note="woodchuck hepatitis virus posttranscriptional
                     regulatory element"
     primer_bind     complement(3965..3985)
                     /label=WPRE-R
                     /note="WPRE, reverse primer"
     CDS             complement(4383..4394)
                     /codon_start=1
                     /product="Factor Xa recognition and cleavage site"
                     /label=Factor Xa site
                     /translation="IEGR"
     primer_bind     complement(4503..4519)
                     /label=KS primer
                     /note="common sequencing primer, one of multiple similar
                     variants"
     primer_bind     complement(4504..4520)
                     /label=pBluescriptKS
                     /note="For pBluescript vector"
     LTR             5025..5205
                     /label=5' LTR (truncated)
                     /note="truncated 5' long terminal repeat (LTR) from HIV-1"
     primer_bind     complement(5231..5248)
                     /label=BGH-rev
                     /note="Bovine growth hormone terminator, reverse primer.
                     Also called BGH reverse"
     polyA_signal    5237..5461
                     /label=bGH poly(A) signal
                     /note="bovine growth hormone polyadenylation signal"
     rep_origin      5507..5935
                     /direction=RIGHT
                     /label=f1 ori
                     /note="f1 bacteriophage origin of replication; arrow
                     indicates direction of (+) strand synthesis"
     primer_bind     complement(5594..5613)
                     /label=F1ori-R
                     /note="F1 origin, reverse primer"
     primer_bind     5804..5825
                     /label=F1ori-F
                     /note="F1 origin, forward primer"
     primer_bind     complement(5944..5964)
                     /label=pBABE 3'
                     /note="SV40 enhancer, reverse primer for pBABE vectors"
     promoter        5949..6278
                     /label=SV40 promoter
                     /note="SV40 enhancer and early promoter"
     rep_origin      6129..6264
                     /label=SV40 ori
                     /note="SV40 origin of replication"
     primer_bind     6191..6210
                     /label=SV40pro-F
                     /note="SV40 promoter/origin, forward primer"
     promoter        6326..6373
                     /label=EM7 promoter
                     /note="synthetic bacterial promoter "
     CDS             6392..6766
                     /codon_start=1
                     /gene="Sh ble from Streptoalloteichus hindustanus"
                     /product="antibiotic-binding protein"
                     /label=BleoR
                     /note="confers resistance to bleomycin, phleomycin, and
                     Zeocin(TM)"
                     /translation="MAKLTSAVPVLTARDVAGAVEFWTDRLGFSRDFVEDDFAGVVRDD
                     VTLFISAVQDQVVPDNTLAWVWVRGLDELYAEWSEVVSTNFRDASGPAMTEIGEQPWGR
                     EFALRDPAGNCVHFVAEEQD"
     polyA_signal    6896..7017
                     /label=SV40 poly(A) signal
                     /note="SV40 polyadenylation signal"
     primer_bind     complement(6933..6952)
                     /label=SV40pA-R
                     /note="SV40 polyA, reverse primer"
     primer_bind     6987..7006
                     /label=EBV-rev
                     /note="SV40 polyA terminator, reverse primer"
     primer_bind     complement(7066..7082)
                     /label=M13 rev
                     /note="common sequencing primer, one of multiple similar
                     variants"
     primer_bind     complement(7066..7082)
                     /label=M13 Reverse
                     /note="In lacZ gene. Also called M13-rev"
     primer_bind     complement(7079..7101)
                     /label=M13/pUC Reverse
                     /note="In lacZ gene"
     protein_bind    7090..7106
                     /label=lac operator
                     /bound_moiety="lac repressor encoded by lacI"
                     /note="The lac repressor binds to the lac operator to
                     inhibit transcription in E. coli. This inhibition can be
                     relieved by adding lactose or
                     isopropyl-beta-D-thiogalactopyranoside (IPTG)."
     promoter        complement(7114..7144)
                     /label=lac promoter
                     /note="promoter for the E. coli lac operon"
     protein_bind    7159..7180
                     /label=CAP binding site
                     /bound_moiety="E. coli catabolite activator protein"
                     /note="CAP binding activates transcription in the presence
                     of cAMP."
     primer_bind     complement(7297..7314)
                     /label=L4440
                     /note="L4440 vector, forward primer"
     rep_origin      complement(7468..8056)
                     /direction=LEFT
                     /label=ori
                     /note="high-copy-number ColE1/pMB1/pBR322/pUC origin of
                     replication"
     primer_bind     complement(7548..7567)
                     /label=pBR322ori-F
                     /note="pBR322 origin, forward primer"
     CDS             complement(8227..9087)
                     /codon_start=1
                     /gene="bla"
                     /product="beta-lactamase"
                     /label=AmpR
                     /note="confers resistance to ampicillin, carbenicillin, and
                     related antibiotics"
                     /translation="MSIQHFRVALIPFFAAFCLPVFAHPETLVKVKDAEDQLGARVGYI
                     ELDLNSGKILESFRPEERFPMMSTFKVLLCGAVLSRIDAGQEQLGRRIHYSQNDLVEYS
                     PVTEKHLTDGMTVRELCSAAITMSDNTAANLLLTTIGGPKELTAFLHNMGDHVTRLDRW
                     EPELNEAIPNDERDTTMPVAMATTLRKLLTGELLTLASRQQLIDWMEADKVAGPLLRSA
                     LPAGWFIADKSGAGERGSRGIIAALGPDGKPSRIVVIYTTGSQATMDERNRQIAEIGAS
                     LIKHW"
     primer_bind     8850..8869
                     /label=Amp-R
                     /note="Ampicillin resistance gene, reverse primer"
     promoter        complement(9088..9192)
                     /gene="bla"
                     /label=AmpR promoter
ORIGIN
        1 tcgacggatc gggagatctc ccgatcccct atggtgcact ctcagtacaa tctgctctga
       61 tgccgcatag ttaagccagt atctgctccc tgcttgtgtg ttggaggtcg ctgagtagtg
      121 cgcgagcaaa atttaagcta caacaaggca aggcttgacc gacaattgca tgaagaatct
      181 gcttagggtt aggcgttttg cgctgcttcg cgatgtacgg gccagatata cgcgttgaca
      241 ttgattattg actagttatt aatagtaatc aattacgggg tcattagttc atagcccata
      301 tatggagttc cgcgttacat aacttacggt aaatggcccg cctggctgac cgcccaacga
      361 cccccgccca ttgacgtcaa taatgacgta tgttcccata gtaacgccaa tagggacttt
      421 ccattgacgt caatgggtgg agtatttacg gtaaactgcc cacttggcag tacatcaagt
      481 gtatcatatg ccaagtacgc cccctattga cgtcaatgac ggtaaatggc ccgcctggca
      541 ttatgcccag tacatgacct tatgggactt tcctacttgg cagtacatct acgtattagt
      601 catcgctatt accatggtga tgcggttttg gcagtacatc aatgggcgtg gatagcggtt
      661 tgactcacgg ggatttccaa gtctccaccc cattgacgtc aatgggagtt tgttttggca
      721 ccaaaatcaa cgggactttc caaaatgtcg taacaactcc gccccattga cgcaaatggg
      781 cggtaggcgt gtacggtggg aggtctatat aagcagcgcg ttttgcctgt actgggtctc
      841 tctggttaga ccagatctga gcctgggagc tctctggcta actagggaac ccactgctta
      901 agcctcaata aagcttgcct tgagtgcttc aagtagtgtg tgcccgtctg ttgtgtgact
      961 ctggtaacta gagatccctc agaccctttt agtcagtgtg gaaaatctct agcagtggcg
     1021 cccgaacagg gacttgaaag cgaaagggaa accagaggag ctctctcgac gcaggactcg
     1081 gcttgctgaa gcgcgcacgg caagaggcga ggggcggcga ctggtgagta cgccaaaaat
     1141 tttgactagc ggaggctaga aggagagaga tgggtgcgag agcgtcagta ttaagcgggg
     1201 gagaattaga tcgcgatggg aaaaaattcg gttaaggcca gggggaaaga aaaaatataa
     1261 attaaaacat atagtatggg caagcaggga gctagaacga ttcgcagtta atcctggcct
     1321 gttagaaaca tcagaaggct gtagacaaat actgggacag ctacaaccat cccttcagac
     1381 aggatcagaa gaacttagat cattatataa tacagtagca accctctatt gtgtgcatca
     1441 aaggatagag ataaaagaca ccaaggaagc tttagacaag atagaggaag agcaaaacaa
     1501 aagtaagacc accgcacagc aagcggccgc tgatcttcag acctggagga ggagatatga
     1561 gggacaattg gagaagtgaa ttatataaat ataaagtagt aaaaattgaa ccattaggag
     1621 tagcacccac caaggcaaag agaagagtgg tgcagagaga aaaaagagca gtgggaatag
     1681 gagctttgtt ccttgggttc ttgggagcag caggaagcac tatgggcgca gcgtcaatga
     1741 cgctgacggt acaggccaga caattattgt ctggtatagt gcagcagcag aacaatttgc
     1801 tgagggctat tgaggcgcaa cagcatctgt tgcaactcac agtctggggc atcaagcagc
     1861 tccaggcaag aatcctggct gtggaaagat acctaaagga tcaacagctc ctggggattt
     1921 ggggttgctc tggaaaactc atttgcacca ctgctgtgcc ttggaatgct agttggagta
     1981 ataaatctct ggaacagatt tggaatcaca cgacctggat ggagtgggac agagaaatta
     2041 acaattacac aagcttaata cactccttaa ttgaagaatc gcaaaaccag caagaaaaga
     2101 atgaacaaga attattggaa ttagataaat gggcaagttt gtggaattgg tttaacataa
     2161 caaattggct gtggtatata aaattattca taatgatagt aggaggcttg gtaggtttaa
     2221 gaatagtttt tgctgtactt tctatagtga atagagttag gcagggatat tcaccattat
     2281 cgtttcagac ccacctccca accccgaggg gacccgacag gcccgaagga atagaagaag
     2341 aaggtggaga gagagacaga gacagatcca ttcgattagt gaacggatcg gcactgcgtg
     2401 cgccaattct gcagacaaat ggcagtattc atccacaatt ttaaaagaaa aggggggatt
     2461 ggggggtaca gtgcagggga aagaatagta gacataatag caacagacat acaaactaaa
     2521 gaattacaaa aacaaattac aaaaattcaa aattttcggg tttattacag ggacagcaga
     2581 gatccagttt ggttaattaa cccgtgtcgg ctccagatct ggcctccgcg ccgggttttg
     2641 gcgcctcccg cgggcgcccc cctcctcacg gcgagcgctg ccacgtcaga cgaagggcgc
     2701 agcgagcgtc ctgatccttc cgcccggacg ctcaggacag cggcccgctg ctcataagac
     2761 tcggccttag aaccccagta tcagcagaag gacattttag gacgggactt gggtgactct
     2821 agggcactgg ttttctttcc agagagcgga acaggcgagg aaaagtagtc ccttctcggc
     2881 gattctgcgg agggatctcc gtggggcggt gaacgccgat gattatataa ggacgcgccg
     2941 ggtgtggcac agctagttcc gtcgcagccg ggatttgggt cgcggttctt gtttgtggat
     3001 cgctgtgatc gtcacttggt gagtagcggg ctgctgggct ggccggggct ttcgtggccg
     3061 ccgggccgct cggtgggacg gaagcgtgtg gagagaccgc caagggctgt agtctgggtc
     3121 cgcgagcaag gttgccctga actgggggtt ggggggagcg cagcaaaatg gcggctgttc
     3181 ccgagtcttg aatggaagac gcttgtgagg cgggctgtga ggtcgttgaa acaaggtggg
     3241 gggcatggtg ggcggcaaga acccaaggtc ttgaggcctt cgctaatgcg ggaaagctct
     3301 tattcgggtg agatgggctg gggcaccatc tggggaccct gacgtgaagt ttgtcactga
     3361 ctggagaact cggtttgtcg tctgttgcgg gggcggcagt tatggcggtg ccgttgggca
     3421 gtgcacccgt acctttggga gcgcgcgccc tcgtcgtgtc gtgacgtcac ccgttctgtt
     3481 ggcttataat gcagggtggg gccacctgcc ggtaggtgtg cggtaggctt ttctccgtcg
     3541 caggacgcag ggttcgggcc tagggtaggc tctcctgaat cgacaggcgc cggacctctg
     3601 gtgaggggag ggataagtga ggcgtcagtt tctttggtcg gttttatgta cctatcttct
     3661 taagtagctg aagctccggt tttgaactat gcgctcgggg ttggcgagtg tgttttgtga
     3721 agttttttag gcaccttttg aaatgtaatc atttgggtca atatgtaatt ttcagtgtta
     3781 gactagtaaa ttgtccgcta aattctggcc gtttttggct tttttgttag acgaagcttg
     3841 ggctgcaggt cgactctaga ggatccagtt aacctcgagg gcgcgccgaa ttcgatatca
     3901 agcttatcga taatcaacct ctggattaca aaatttgtga aagattgact ggtattctta
     3961 actatgttgc tccttttacg ctatgtggat acgctgcttt aatgcctttg tatcatgcta
     4021 ttgcttcccg tatggctttc attttctcct ccttgtataa atcctggttg ctgtctcttt
     4081 atgaggagtt gtggcccgtt gtcaggcaac gtggcgtggt gtgcactgtg tttgctgacg
     4141 caacccccac tggttggggc attgccacca cctgtcagct cctttccggg actttcgctt
     4201 tccccctccc tattgccacg gcggaactca tcgccgcctg ccttgcccgc tgctggacag
     4261 gggctcggct gttgggcact gacaattccg tggtgttgtc ggggaaatca tcgtcctttc
     4321 cttggctgct cgcctgtgtt gccacctgga ttctgcgcgg gacgtccttc tgctacgtcc
     4381 cttcggccct caatccagcg gaccttcctt cccgcggcct gctgccggct ctgcggcctc
     4441 ttccgcgtct tcgccttcgc cctcagacga gtcggatctc cctttgggcc gcctccccgc
     4501 atcgataccg tcgacctcga gacctagaaa aacatggagc aatcacaagt agcaatacag
     4561 cagctaccaa tgctgattgt gcctggctag aagcacaaga ggaggaggag gtgggttttc
     4621 cagtcacacc tcaggtacct ttaagaccaa tgacttacaa ggcagctgta gatcttagcc
     4681 actttttaaa agaaaagggg ggactggaag ggctaattca ctcccaacga agacaagata
     4741 tccttgatct gtggatctac cacacacaag gctacttccc tgattggcag aactacacac
     4801 cagggccagg gatcagatat ccactgacct ttggatggtg ctacaagcta gtaccagttg
     4861 agcaagagaa ggtagaagaa gccaatgaag gagagaacac ccgcttgtta caccctgtga
     4921 gcctgcatgg gatggatgac ccggagagag aagtattaga gtggaggttt gacagccgcc
     4981 tagcatttca tcacatggcc cgagagctgc atccggactg tactgggtct ctctggttag
     5041 accagatctg agcctgggag ctctctggct aactagggaa cccactgctt aagcctcaat
     5101 aaagcttgcc ttgagtgctt caagtagtgt gtgcccgtct gttgtgtgac tctggtaact
     5161 agagatccct cagacccttt tagtcagtgt ggaaaatctc tagcagggcc cgtttaaacc
     5221 cgctgatcag cctcgactgt gccttctagt tgccagccat ctgttgtttg cccctccccc
     5281 gtgccttcct tgaccctgga aggtgccact cccactgtcc tttcctaata aaatgaggaa
     5341 attgcatcgc attgtctgag taggtgtcat tctattctgg ggggtggggt ggggcaggac
     5401 agcaaggggg aggattggga agacaatagc aggcatgctg gggatgcggt gggctctatg
     5461 gcttctgagg cggaaagaac cagctggggc tctagggggt atccccnnnn nnnnnnnnnn
     5521 nnnnnnnnnn nnnnnnnnnn nnnnnnnnnn nnnnnnnnnn nnnnnnnnnn nnnnnnnnnn
     5581 nnnnnnnnnn nnnnnnnnnn nnnnnnnnnn nnnnnnnnnn nnnnnnnnnn cnnnnnnnnn
     5641 nnnnnnnnnn nnnnnnnnnn nnnnnnnnnn nnnnnnnnnn nnnnnnnnnn nnnnnnnnnn
     5701 nnnnnnnnnn nnnnnnnnnn nnannnnnnn nnnnnnnnnn nnnnnnnnnn nnnnnnnnnn
     5761 nnnnnnnnnn nncctttgac gttggagtcc acgttcttta atagtggact cttgttccaa
     5821 actggaacaa cactcaaccc tatctcggtc tattcttttg atttataagg gattttgccg
     5881 atttcggcct attggttaaa aaatgagctg atttaacaaa aatttaacgc gaattaattc
     5941 tgtggaatgt gtgtcagtta gggtgtggaa agtccccagg ctccccagca ggcagaagta
     6001 tgcaaagcat gcatctcaat tagtcagcaa ccaggtgtgg aaagtcccca ggctccccag
     6061 caggcagaag tatgcaaagc atgcatctca attagtcagc aaccatagtc ccgcccctaa
     6121 ctccgcccat cccgccccta actccgccca gttccgccca ttctccgccc catggctgac
     6181 taattttttt tatttatgca gaggccgagg ccgcctctgc ctctgagcta ttccagaagt
     6241 agtgaggagg cttttttgga ggcctaggct tttgcaaaaa gctcccggga gcttgtatat
     6301 ccattttcgg atctgatcag cacgtgttga caattaatca tcggcatagt atatcggcat
     6361 agtataatac gacaaggtga ggaactaaac catggccaag ttgaccagtg ccgttccggt
     6421 gctcaccgcg cgcgacgtcg ccggagcggt cgagttctgg accgaccggc tcgggttctc
     6481 ccgggacttc gtggaggacg acttcgccgg tgtggtccgg gacgacgtga ccctgttcat
     6541 cagcgcggtc caggaccagg tggtgccgga caacaccctg gcctgggtgt gggtgcgcgg
     6601 cctggacgag ctgtacgccg agtggtcgga ggtcgtgtcc acgaacttcc gggacgcctc
     6661 cgggccggcc atgaccgaga tcggcgagca gccgtggggg cgggagttcg ccctgcgcga
     6721 cccggccggc aactgcgtgc acttcgtggc cgaggagcag gactgacacg tgctacgaga
     6781 tttcgattcc accgccgcct tctatgaaag gttgggcttc ggaatcgttt tccgggacgc
     6841 cggctggatg atcctccagc gcggggatct catgctggag ttcttcgccc accccaactt
     6901 gtttattgca gcttataatg gttacaaata aagcaatagc atcacaaatt tcacaaataa
     6961 agcatttttt tcactgcatt ctagttgtgg tttgtccaaa ctcatcaatg tatcttatca
     7021 tgtctgtata ccgtcgacct ctagctagag cttggcgtaa tcatggtcat agctgtttcc
     7081 tgtgtgaaat tgttatccgc tcacaattcc acacaacata cgagccggaa gcataaagtg
     7141 taaagcctgg ggtgcctaat gagtgagcta actcacatta attgcgttgc gctcactgcc
     7201 cgctttccag tcgggaaacc tgtcgtgcca gctgcattaa tgaatcggcc aacgcgcggg
     7261 gagaggcggt ttgcgtattg ggcgctcttc cgcttcctcg ctcactgact cgctgcgctc
     7321 ggtcgttcgg ctgcggcgag cggtatcagc tcactcaaag gcggtaatac ggttatccac
     7381 agaatcaggg gataacgcag gaaagaacat gtgagcaaaa ggccagcaaa aggccaggaa
     7441 ccgtaaaaag gccgcgttgc tggcgttttt ccataggctc cgcccccctg acgagcatca
     7501 caaaaatcga cgctcaagtc agaggtggcg aaacccgaca ggactataaa gataccaggc
     7561 gtttccccct ggaagctccc tcgtgcgctc tcctgttccg accctgccgc ttaccggata
     7621 cctgtccgcc tttctccctt cgggaagcgt ggcgctttct catagctcac gctgtaggta
     7681 tctcagttcg gtgtaggtcg ttcgctccaa gctgggctgt gtgcacgaac cccccgttca
     7741 gcccgaccgc tgcgccttat ccggtaacta tcgtcttgag tccaacccgg taagacacga
     7801 cttatcgcca ctggcagcag ccactggtaa caggattagc agagcgaggt atgtaggcgg
     7861 tgctacagag ttcttgaagt ggtggcctaa ctacggctac actagaagaa cagtatttgg
     7921 tatctgcgct ctgctgaagc cagttacctt cggaaaaaga gttggtagct cttgatccgg
     7981 caaacaaacc accgctggta gcggtggttt ttttgtttgc aagcagcaga ttacgcgcag
     8041 aaaaaaagga tctcaagaag atcctttgat cttttctacg gggtctgacg ctcagtggaa
     8101 cgaaaactca cgttaaggga ttttggtcat gagattatca aaaaggatct tcacctagat
     8161 ccttttaaat taaaaatgaa gttttaaatc aatctaaagt atatatgagt aaacttggtc
     8221 tgacagttac caatgcttaa tcagtgaggc acctatctca gcgatctgtc tatttcgttc
     8281 atccatagtt gcctgactcc ccgtcgtgta gataactacg atacgggagg gcttaccatc
     8341 tggccccagt gctgcaatga taccgcgaga cccacgctca ccggctccag atttatcagc
     8401 aataaaccag ccagccggaa gggccgagcg cagaagtggt cctgcaactt tatccgcctc
     8461 catccagtct attaattgtt gccgggaagc tagagtaagt agttcgccag ttaatagttt
     8521 gcgcaacgtt gttgccattg ctacaggcat cgtggtgtca cgctcgtcgt ttggtatggc
     8581 ttcattcagc tccggttccc aacgatcaag gcgagttaca tgatccccca tgttgtgcaa
     8641 aaaagcggtt agctccttcg gtcctccgat cgttgtcaga agtaagttgg ccgcagtgtt
     8701 atcactcatg gttatggcag cactgcataa ttctcttact gtcatgccat ccgtaagatg
     8761 cttttctgtg actggtgagt actcaaccaa gtcattctga gaatagtgta tgcggcgacc
     8821 gagttgctct tgcccggcgt caatacggga taataccgcg ccacatagca gaactttaaa
     8881 agtgctcatc attggaaaac gttcttcggg gcgaaaactc tcaaggatct taccgctgtt
     8941 gagatccagt tcgatgtaac ccactcgtgc acccaactga tcttcagcat cttttacttt
     9001 caccagcgtt tctgggtgag caaaaacagg aaggcaaaat gccgcaaaaa agggaataag
     9061 ggcgacacgg aaatgttgaa tactcatact cttccttttt caatattatt gaagcattta
     9121 tcagggttat tgtctcatga gcggatacat atttgaatgt atttagaaaa ataaacaaat
     9181 aggggttccg cgcacatttc cccgaaaagt gccacctgac g
//
