>Addgene plasmid #14882 | FUW | addgene partial sequence | sequence record 21422 | WPRE-R 5'-CATAGCGTAAAAGGAGCAACA-3'
CCAAATTTTGTAATCCAGAGGTTGATTATCGATAAGCTTGATATCGAATTCGGCGCGCCCTCGAGGTTAA
CTGGATCCTCTAGAGTCGACCTGCAGCCCAAGCTTCGTCTAACAAAAAAGCCAAAAACGGCCAGAATTTA
GCGGACAATTTACTAGTCTAACACTGAAAATTACATATTGACCCAAATGATTACATTTCAAAAGGTGCCT
AAAAAACTTCACAAAACACACTCGCCAACCCCGAGCGCATAGTTCAAAACCGGAGCTTCAGCTACTTAAG
AAGATAGGTACATAAAACCGACCAAAGAAACTGACGCCTCACTTATCCCTCCCCTCACCAGAGGTCCGGC
GCCTGTCGATTCAGGAGAGCCTACCCTAGGCCCGAACCCTGCGTCCTGCGACGGAGAAAAGCCTACCGCA
CACCTACCGGCAGGTGGCCCCACCCTGCATTATAAGCCAACAGAACGGGTGACGTCACGACACGACGAGG
GCGCGCGCTCCCAAAGGTACGGGTGCACTGCCCAACGGCACCGCCATAACTGCCGCCCCCGCAACAGACG
ACAAACCGAGTTCTCCAGTCAGTGACAAAC
